Addgene plasmid #51327: 4IJ8
Depositing lab: Cheryl Arrowsmith. Depositing organization: University of Toronto.
Backbone
  Vector backbone: pHIS2
  Vector type: Bacterial Expression
Growth in bacteria
  Bacterial resistance: Ampicillin, 100 μg/mL
  Growth temperature: 37°C
  Growth strain: DH5alpha
  Copy number: High Copy
Gene/Insert
  Gene/Insert name: 4IJ8 (alt names: SETD8; gi|45356742; PDB ID: 4IJ8, 5W1Y)
  Species: H. sapiens (human)
  Mutation: Truncation: See Comments
  Entrez Gene: KMT5A (a.k.a. PR-Set7, PR/SET07, SET07, SET8, SETD8)
  Promoter: T7
  Tag / fusion protein: His (N terminal on insert)
  Cloning method: Ligation Independent Cloning
  Sequencing primers: 5′ T7; 3′ T7-term
Terms and licenses: Academic/Nonprofit Terms; Industry Terms
How to cite: 4IJ8 was a gift from Cheryl Arrowsmith (Addgene plasmid # 51327 ; http://n2t.net/addgene:51327 ; RRID:Addgene_51327)
