[The description below was written by a language model from this plasmid's Addgene catalogue record.]
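Description:
4IJ8 is a bacterial expression plasmid built on the pHIS2 backbone and carrying a truncated fragment of human SETD8, the gene now designated KMT5A and also known as PR-Set7, SET07 or SET8. The plasmid is maintained at high copy number in E. coli under ampicillin selection. The record does not list the origin of replication or other backbone features, and no feature table is available to confirm them.

The insert was introduced by ligation-independent cloning and sits under control of a T7 promoter, so expression depends on a host strain that supplies T7 RNA polymerase. The T7 and T7-terminator sequencing primers indicate that the coding region is flanked by the standard T7 promoter and terminator elements. An N-terminal His tag is fused to the insert, allowing purification of the recombinant protein by immobilised metal affinity chromatography. The record does not state whether a protease cleavage site separates the tag from the protein. It notes that the insert is a truncation rather than the full-length protein, but the exact residue boundaries are deferred to comments that are not included here.

KMT5A encodes a SET-domain lysine methyltransferase best known for monomethylating histone H4 at lysine 20. The construct takes its name from a Protein Data Bank entry, and a second structure entry is also associated with it. This indicates that it was designed to produce recombinant protein for crystallography and related structural or biochemical work, such as enzymatic assays or ligand-binding studies.
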