>Addgene plasmid #51327 | 4IJ8 | depositor partial sequence | sequence record 78229 | Insert sequence
GCCATGGGATCCAGGAAGAGCAAAGCCGAGCTGCAGTCTGAAGAAAGGAAAAGAATAGATGAATTGATTG
AAAGTGGGAAGGAAGAAGGAATGAAGATTGACCTCATCGATGGCAAAGGCAGGGGTGTGATTGCCACCAA
GCAGTTCTCCCGGGGTGACTTTGTGGTGGAATACCACGGGGACCTCATCGAGATCACCGACGCCAAGAAA
CGGGAGGCTCTGTACGCACAGGACCCTTCCACGGGCTGCTACATGTACTATTTTCAGTATCTGAGCAAAA
CCTACTGCGTGGATGCAACTAGAGAGACAAATCGCCTAGGAAGACTGATCAATCACAGCAAAAGTGGGAA
CTGCCAAACCAAACTGCACGACATCGACGGCGTACCTCACCTCATCCTCATCGCCTCCCGAGACATCGCG
GCTGGGGAGGAGCTCCTGTATGACTATGGGGACCGCAGCAAGGCTTCCATTGAAGCCCACCCGTGGCTGA
AGCAT
