>Addgene plasmid #51327 | 4IJ8 | addgene partial sequence | sequence record 79346 | T7 5'-TAATACGACTCACTATAGGG-3'
AATAATTTTGTTTAACTTTAAGAAGGAGATATACATATGTCGTACTACCATCACCATCACCATCACGATT
ACGATATCCCAACGACCGAAAACCTGTATTTTCAGGGCGCCATGGGATCCAGGAAGAGCAAAGCCGAGCT
GCAGTCTGAAGAAAGGAAAAGAATAGATGAATTGATTGAAAGTGGGAAGGAAGAAGGAATGAAGATTGAC
CTCATCGATGGCAAAGGCAGGGGTGTGATTGCCACCAAGCAGTTCTCCCGGGGTGACTTTGTGGTGGAAT
ACCACGGGGACCTCATCGAGATCACCGACGCCAAGAAACGGGAGGCTCTGTACGCACAGGACCCTTCCAC
GGGCTGCTACATGTACTATTTTCAGTATCTGAGCAAAACCTACTGCGTGGATGCAACTAGAGAGACAAAT
CGCCTAGGAAGACTGATCAATCACAGCAAAAGTGGGAACTGCCAAACCAAACTGCACGACATCGACGGCG
TACCTCACCTCATCCTCATCGCCTCCCGAGACATCGCGGCTGGGGAGGAGCTCCTGTATGACTATGGGGA
CCGCAGCAAGGCTTCCATTGAAGCCCACCCGTGGCTGAAGCATTAAGAATTCAAAGGCCTACGTCGACGA
GCTCACTAGTCGCGGCCGCTTTCGAATCTAGAGCCTGCAGTCTCGAGCACCACCACCACCACCACTGAGA
TCCGGCTGCTAACAAAGCCCGAAAGGAAGCTGAGTTGGCTGCTGCCACCGCTGAGCAATAACTAGCATAA
CCCCTTGGGGCCTCTAAACGGGTCTTGAGGGGTTTTTTGCTGAAAGGAGGAACTATATCCGGATTGGCGA
ATGGG
[85 nt withheld, positions 846-930]
